Addgene plasmid #46110: pattB-synaptobrevin-2-G4BDMD-QFAD-hsp70
Depositing lab: Christopher Potter. Depositing organization: Johns Hopkins University and School of Medicine. Publication: Improved and expanded Q-system reagents for genetic manipulations. Riabinina O, Luginbuhl D, Marr E, Liu S, Wu MN, Luo L, Potter CJ. Nat Methods. 2015 Jan 12. doi: 10.1038/nmeth.3250. PubMed 25581800.
Backbone
  Vector backbone: pattB
  Backbone size w/o insert (bp): 7400
  Total vector size (bp): 12360
  Modifications to backbone: Introduced synaptobrevin promoter
  Vector type: Insect Expression
  Selectable markers: white
Growth in bacteria
  Bacterial resistance: Ampicillin, 100 μg/mL
  Growth temperature: 37°C
  Growth strain: DH5alpha
  Copy number: Unknown
Gene/Insert
  Gene/Insert name: G4BDMD-QFAD (alt names: GAL4 binding domain; GAL4 middle domain; QF activation domain)
  Insert size (bp): 2775
  Cloning method: Restriction Enzyme; 5′ cloning site EcoRI (not destroyed); 3′ cloning site AatII (not destroyed)
  Sequencing primers: 5′ SYBFOR5: TGGAAGACAGTGAAAGAGGC; 3′ hsp70REV-SEQ:GCAAACTCACTCCCTGACA
Terms and licenses: Academic/Nonprofit Terms; Industry Terms: Not Available to Industry
Depositor comments: Please note that Addgene's sequencing results found a deletion of bp# 9542-9556 when compared to the full plasmid sequence. The depositing laboratory states that this difference is not a concern for the function of the plasmid. Please see this additional reference https://www.ncbi.nlm.nih.gov/pubmed/20434990 for more information on the Q-system.
How to cite: pattB-synaptobrevin-2-G4BDMD-QFAD-hsp70 was a gift from Christopher Potter (Addgene plasmid # 46110 ; http://n2t.net/addgene:46110 ; RRID:Addgene_46110)
