[The description below was written by a language model from this plasmid's Addgene catalogue record and pLannotate feature annotations shown in this document.]
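Description:
pattB-synaptobrevin-2-G4BDMD-QFAD-hsp70 is a 12.4 kb Drosophila transgenesis and insect expression plasmid built on the pattB backbone. In bacteria it is maintained through a high-copy ColE1/pUC-type origin and selected with ampicillin via the AmpR (β-lactamase) cassette. The backbone also retains an f1 phage origin and remnants of a lacZα/lac promoter cloning region flanked by T7 and T3 promoters. For fly work, it carries a φC31 attB site, which allows integrase-mediated insertion into a genomic attP landing site. A mini-white gene serves as the eye-colour marker for identifying transformants, and a single loxP site lies next to mini-white.

The payload is a 2.8 kb chimeric transcription factor, G4BDMD-QFAD, cloned between EcoRI and AatII. It joins the DNA-binding and middle domains of yeast GAL4 to the activation domain of QF, the Neurospora crassa qa-1F activator used in the Q-system. The feature table confirms the GAL4 DNA-binding domain and a downstream qa-1F fragment. The middle domain between them is not annotated. According to the record, expression comes from a synaptobrevin promoter introduced into the backbone. This promoter is not annotated as such, although a Drosophila genomic fragment matching metl lies upstream of the coding region. The hsp70 in the name presumably refers to a 3′ terminator, which is also unannotated.

Because it binds GAL4 target (UAS) sites but activates through the QF domain, this hybrid factor belongs to the expanded Q-system toolkit for genetic manipulation in flies. Repository sequencing found a 15 bp deletion just after the annotated qa-1F fragment, and the depositor considers it functionally unimportant.
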