Features (pLannotate 1.2.2; 17 found; start..end, strand, type, name):
      4..432     +  rep_origin     f1 ori (sequence partly withheld): f1 bacteriophage origin of replication; arrow indicates direction of (+) strand synthesis
    463..620     -  CDS            lacZα (fragment): LacZα fragment of β-galactosidase; lacZ fragment
    623..641     +  promoter       T7 promoter: promoter for bacteriophage T7 RNA polymerase
    666..4802    +  gene           mini-white: white; This modified version of the white gene lacks part of the first intron.
   4809..4842    -  protein_bind   loxP: Cre-mediated recombination occurs in the 8-bp core sequence (GCATACAT). Cre recombinase
   4856..5602    +  CDS            metl (fragment): METL_DROME - Experimental evidence at protein level: Swiss-Prot protein existence level 1. Probable methyltransferase. From Drosophila melanogaster (Fruit fly).
   6770..7210    +  CDS            GAL4 DNA binding domain: DNA binding domain of the GAL4 transcriptional activator; Saccharomyces cerevisiae GAL4 (truncated)
   8981..9541    +  CDS            qa-1f (fragment): QA1F_NEUCR - Protein predicted: Swiss-Prot protein existence level 4. Transcription activation of genes for enzymes and proteins of quinate metabolism by binding to a 16 base-pair sequence (consensus 5'- GGRTAARYRYTTAYCC-3') in front of each Qa genes. From Neurospora crassa (strain ATCC 24698 / 74-OR23-1A / CBS 708.71 / DSM 1257 / FGSC 987).
   9884..9953    +  protein_bind   attB: attB site for the φC31 integrase (Groth et al., 2000) phage φC31 integrase
  10172..10190   -  promoter       T3 promoter: promoter for bacteriophage T3 RNA polymerase
  10233..10255   -  protein_bind   lac operator (fragment): The lac repressor binds to the lac operator to inhibit transcription in E. coli. This inhibition can be relieved by adding lactose or isopropyl-β-D-thiogalactopyranoside (IPTG). lac repressor encoded by lacI
  10259..10289   -  promoter       lac promoter: promoter for the E. coli lac operon
  10304..10325   -  protein_bind   CAP binding site: CAP binding activates transcription in the presence of cAMP. E. coli catabolite activator protein
  10338..10430   -  CDS            lacI (fragment): lac repressor; lacI; The lac repressor binds to the lac operator to inhibit transcription in E. coli. This inhibition can be relieved by adding lactose or isopropyl-β-D-thiogalactopyranoside (IPTG).
  10613..11201   -  rep_origin     ori: high-copy-number ColE1/pMB1/pBR322/pUC origin of replication
  11372..12232   -  CDS            AmpR: β-lactamase; bla; confers resistance to ampicillin, carbenicillin, and related antibiotics
  12233..12337   -  promoter       AmpR promoter: bla
>Addgene plasmid #46110 | pattB-synaptobrevin-2-G4BDMD-QFAD-hsp70 | depositor full sequence | sequence record 65005 | pattB-synaptobrevin-2-G4BDMD-QFAD-hsp70 sequence 12360 bps
CTG
[124 nt withheld, positions 4-127]
C
[91 nt withheld, positions 129-219]
A
[49 nt withheld, positions 221-269]
CCTTTGACGTTGGAGTCCACGTTCTTT
[37 nt withheld, positions 297-333]
ACCCTATCTCGGTCTATTCTTTTGATTTATAAGGGATTTTGCCGATTTCGGCCTATTGGTTAAAAAATGA
GCTGATTTAACAAAAATTTAACGCGAATTTTAACAAAATATTAACGCTTACAATTTCCATTCGCCATTCA
GGCTGCGCAACTGTTGGGAAGGGCGATCGGTGCGGGCCTCTTCGCTATTACGCCAGCTGGCGAAAGGGGG
ATGTGCTGCAAGGCGATTAAGTTGGGTAACGCCAGGGTTTTCCCAGTCACGACGTTGTAAAACGACGGCC
AGTGAATTGTAATACGACTCACTATAGGGCGAATTGGGTACGTACCGGGCCCCTAGTATGTATGTAAGTT
AATAAAACCCATTTTTGCGGAAAGTAGATAAAAAAAACATTTTTTTTTTTTACTGCACTGGATATCATTG
AACTTATCTGATCAGTTTTAAATTTACTTCGATCCAAGGGTATTTGATGTACCAGGTTCTTTCGATTACC
TCTCACTCAAAATGACATTCCACTCAAAGTCAGCGCTGTTTGCCTCCTTCTCTGTCCACAGAAATATCGC
CGTCTCTTTCGCCGCTGCGTCCGCTATCTCTTTCGCCACCGTTTGTAGCGTTACGTAGCGTCAATGTCCG
CCTTCAGTTGCATTTTGTCAGCGGTTTCGTGACGAAGCTCCAAGCGGTTTACGCCATCAATTAAACACAA
AGTGCTGTGCCAAAACTCCTCTCGCTTCTTATTTTTGTTTGTTTTTTGAGTGATTGGGGTGGTGATTGGT
TTTGGGTGGGTAAGCAGGGGAAAGTGTGAAAAATCCCGGCAATGGGCCAAGAGGATCAGGAGCTATTAAT
TCGCGGAGGCAGCAAACACCCATCTGCCGAGCATCTGAACAATGTGAGTAGTACATGTGCATACATCTTA
AGTTCACTTGATCTATAGGAACTGCGATTGCAACATCAAATTGTCTGCGGCGTGAGAACTGCGACCCACA
AAAATCCCAAACCGCAATTGCACAAACAAATAGTGACACGAAACAGATTATTCTGGTAGCTGTTCTCGCT
ATATAAGACAATTTTTGAGATCATATCATGATCAAGACATCTAAAGGCATTCATTTTCGACTATATTCTT
TTTTACAAAAAATATAACAACCAGATATTTTAAGCTGATCCTAGATGCACAAAAAATAAATAAAAGTATA
AACCTACTTCGTAGGATACTTCGGGGTACTTTTTGTTCGGGGTTAGATGAGCATAACGCTTGTAGTTGAT
ATTTGAGATCCCCTATCATTGCAGGGTGACAGCGGAGCGGCTTCGCAGAGCTGCATTAACCAGGGCTTCG
GGCAGGCCAAAAACTACGGCACGCTCCGGCCACCCAGTCCGCCGGAGGACTCCGGTTCAGGGAGCGGCCA
ACTAGCCGAGAACCTCACCTATGCCTGGCACAATATGGACATCTTTGGGGCGGTCAATCAGCCGGGCTCC
GGATGGCGGCAGCTGGTCAACCGGACACGCGGACTATTCTGCAACGAGCGACACATACCGGCGCCCAGGA
AACATTTGCTCAAGAACGGTGAGTTTCTATTCGCAGTCGGCTGATCTGTGTGAAATCTTAATAAAGGGTC
CAATTACCAATTTGAAACTCAGTTTGCGGCGTGGCCTATCCGGGCGAACTTTTGGCCGTGATGGGCAGTT
CCGGTGCCGGAAAGACGACCCTGCTGAATGCCCTTGCCTTTCGATCGCCGCAGGGCATCCAAGTATCGCC
ATCCGGGATGCGACTGCTCAATGGCCAACCTGTGGACGCCAAGGAGATGCAGGCCAGGTGCGCCTATGTC
CAGCAGGATGACCTCTTTATCGGCTCCCTAACGGCCAGGGAACACCTGATTTTCCAGGCCATGGTGCGGA
TGCCACGACATCTGACCTATCGGCAGCGAGTGGCCCGCGTGGATCAGGTGATCCAGGAGCTTTCGCTCAG
CAAATGTCAGCACACGATCATCGGTGTGCCCGGCAGGGTGAAAGGTCTGTCCGGCGGAGAAAGGAAGCGT
CTGGCATTCGCCTCCGAGGCACTAACCGATCCGCCGCTTCTGATCTGCGATGAGCCCACCTCCGGACTGG
ACTCATTTACCGCCCACAGCGTCGTCCAGGTGCTGAAGAAGCTGTCGCAGAAGGGCAAGACCGTCATCCT
GACCATTCATCAGCCGTCTTCCGAGCTGTTTGAGCTCTTTGACAAGATCCTTCTGATGGCCGAGGGCAGG
GTAGCTTTCTTGGGCACTCCCAGCGAAGCCGTCGACTTCTTTTCCTAGTGAGTTCGATGTGTTTATTAAG
GGTATCTAGCATTACATTACATCTCAACTCCTATCCAGCGTGGGTGCCCAGTGTCCTACCAACTACAATC
CGGCGGACTTTTACGTACAGGTGTTGGCCGTTGTGCCCGGACGGGAGATCGAGTCCCGTGATCGGATCGC
CAAGATATGCGACAATTTTGCTATTAGCAAAGTAGCCCGGGATATGGAGCAGTTGTTGGCCACCAAAAAT
TTGGAGAAGCCACTGGAGCAGCCGGAGAATGGGTACACCTACAAGGCCACCTGGTTCATGCAGTTCCGGG
CGGTCCTGTGGCGATCCTGGCTGTCGGTGCTCAAGGAACCACTCCTCGTAAAAGTGCGACTTATTCAGAC
AACGGTGAGTGGTTCCAGTGGAAACAAATGATATAACGCTTACAATTCTTGGAAACAAATTCGCTAGATT
TTAGTTAGAATTGCCTGATTCCACACCCTTCTTAGTTTTTTTCAATGAGATGTATAGTTTATAGTTTTGC
AGAAAATAAATAAATTTCATTTAACTCGCGAACATGTTGAAGATATGAATATTAATGAGATGCGAGTAAC
ATTTTAATTTGCAGATGGTTGCCATCTTGATTGGCCTCATCTTTTTGGGCCAACAACTCACGCAAGTGGG
CGTGATGAATATCAACGGAGCCATCTTCCTCTTCCTGACCAACATGACCTTTCAAAACGTCTTTGCCACG
ATAAATGTAAGTCTTGTTTAGAATACATTTGCATATTAATAATTTACTAACTTTCTAATGAATCGATTCG
ATTTAGGTGTTCACCTCAGAGCTGCCAGTTTTTATGAGGGAGGCCCGAAGTCGACTTTATCGCTGTGACA
CATACTTTCTGGGCAAAACGATTGCCGAATTACCGCTTTTTCTCACAGTGCCACTGGTCTTCACGGCGAT
TGCCTATCCGATGATCGGACTGCGGGCCGGAGTGCTGCACTTCTTCAACTGCCTGGCGCTGGTCACTCTG
GTGGCCAATGTGTCAACGTCCTTCGGATATCTAATATCCTGCGCCAGCTCCTCGACCTCGATGGCGCTGT
CTGTGGGTCCGCCGGTTATCATACCATTCCTGCTCTTTGGCGGCTTCTTCTTGAACTCGGGCTCGGTGCC
AGTATACCTCAAATGGTTGTCGTACCTCTCATGGTTCCGTTACGCCAACGAGGGTCTGCTGATTAACCAA
TGGGCGGACGTGGAGCCGGGCGAAATTAGCTGCACATCGTCGAACACCACGTGCCCCAGTTCGGGCAAGG
TCATCCTGGAGACGCTTAACTTCTCCGCCGCCGATCTGCCGCTGGACTACGTGGGTCTGGCCATTCTCAT
CGTGAGCTTCCGGGTGCTCGCATATCTGGCTCTAAGACTTCGGGCCCGACGCAAGGAGTAGCCGACATAT
ATCCGAAATAACTGCTTGTTTTTTTTTTTTACCATTATTACCATCGTGTTTACTGTTTATTGCCCCCTCA
AAAAGCTAATGTAATTATATTTGTGCCAATAAAAACAAGATATGACCTATAGAATACAAGTATTTCCCCT
TCGAACATCCCCACAAGTAGACTTTGGATTTGTCTTCTAACCAAAAGACTTACACACCTGCATACCTTAC
ATCAAAAACTCGTTTATCGCTACATAAAACACCGGGATATATTTTTTATATACATACTTTTCAAATCGCG
CGCCCTCTTCATAATTCACCTCCACCACACCACGTTTCGTAGTTGCTCTTTCGCTGTCTCCCACCCGCTC
TCCGCAACACATTCACCTTTTGTTCGACGACCTTGGAGCGACTGTCGTTAGTTCCGCGCGATTCGGTTCG
CTCAAATGGTTCCGAGTGGTTCATTTCGTCTCAATAGAAATTAGTAATAAATATTTGTATGTACAATTTA
TTTGCTCCAATATATTTGTATATATTTCCCTCACAGCTATATTTATTCTAATTTAATATTATGACTTTTT
AAGGTAATTTTTTGTGACCTGTTCGGAGTGATTAGCGTTACAATTTGAACTGAAAGTGACATCCAGTGTT
TGTTCCTTGTGTAGATGCATCTCAAAAAAATGGTGGGCATAATAGTGTTGTTTATATATATCAAAAATAA
CAACTATAATAATAAGAATACATTTAATTTAGAAAATGCTTGGATTTCACTGGAACTAGGCTAGCATAAC
TTCGTATAATGTATGCTATACGAAGTTATGCTAGCGGATCCGACCTCAAAGATGGAAGCGGAGCAGAAGG
AGCGATTTCAGACAGACGCCCCCAAGTTTTGGGATTCCTTCTACGGCATTCACGACAACCGCTTCTTCAA
GGATCGCCACTGGCTGTTTACGGAGTTCCCCGAACTAGCTCCTCTGGCGGCGGATTCGGCGGTACTGCAA
CCACGTAGCATTTTCGAACTGGGCTGTGGAGTAGGAAACACAATTTTACCCCTTCTACAGTACAGCTCTG
AACCGCAGCTCAAGGTTTTCGGATGTGACTTCTCCGCCCGGGCCATTGAAATCCTGCGAAGCCAACGGCA
GTTCGACGAGAAGCGCTGCGAGGTGTTTGTCATGGATGCCACGCTGGATCATTGGCAGGTGCCCTTCGAG
GAAAACTCACAGGACATTATTGTGATGATTTTTGTGCTGTCCGCAATTGAGCCAAAGAAAATGCAGCGGG
TATTGGACAATTGCTATCGCTACCTGCGTCCCGGTGGCTTGCTCCTCTTCCGCGACTACGGACGATACGA
CCTGGCACAGCTGCGCTTCAAGAGCGGCAAGTGTATGGAGGACAACTTCTACGTGCGAGGCGACGGCACC
ATGGTGTACTTCTTCACGGAGGAAGAACTGCGGGGTATGATGACTCAAGCGGGGCTGCAGGAGGAGCAGC
TCATTGTGGACCGAAGACTGCAAGTTAATCGCTGTCGCGGCTTGAAAATGTACCGCGTGTGGATTCAGAC
AAAGTTCAGGAAACCGCTTTAAATCAATTTAGACGAATAGTTCTGTGCATTTTAAACCTTGTTCAAATCA
ATTGATATAATTATTTACACGATATATTTAAAAATACAAAGTTAAAACTTCAAACTGTAATATTACTAGA
ACTTTGAGCATTTCTTTTTCTTGATGGAAAGCCCGGCTTGTTTTTAAATTTCCCACCCCTTGGCCATCGG
CACTTGGAAATCGCTAAGGAAAAGCTTCTCGCTGGAACACCATTCGCTGCTGGCCATCCAGGCAGCTTTT
TCCCCAAATACACATAACAGTTAGGAAAGCTGCAAGTTTTCGCAGTTGGCCAAAAACGTCGTAAGTGAAA
ATTTTCCTGGTGCTGCGTAAAAAAATTCGTAAAATATTAGTTAAGCCTGGTTTTTGTAAACTCAAGTTGC
CCGAGCAAAAGTAAAGTGATTCTGATCAAAAGTGCTAAAACTGATTGATTAGGAAAACGAAGATCAAACG
AAATGTCAACCAAAGTCAGCGAAAACCCTTGTCGTGCAGAATTTCATTGATTTTTTCTTCTGAGCCCACG
TTGGCCAGTTGGGCACTTGAAATTATTTTTAAAACGTTTTGCATTTTGAAGACATCTTAGGTGCCCCTGG
GGGTATGCAACGGAAATGAGGAAGGACATGCCTCATGGCTGGGCGTGTTGCTGCCACCCAAATAGTCCTC
TTACGTCCCAATTAGAATCCCATAGCTGCCCATTTCAAGCATTAACCGATGTACTAAAAATAGTTGCAAC
TATTTTCGCACTCTATTCAGCAGCAGTTCCAGCGCTGAGCCAGAAAATTCCTGCGAAAGGCTGTCGTGGC
AAGTGTTACCCGCACACATACACATCATCCAGATCCAGCCAATCCCCCCGTGGAGTGGAGTGAATTTTCA
TTGACGACGGGGCGAAAAAGCTCTGGCGGAAGAGCGACAGAGAGAGAGAGAAACAGAGAGAGAGAGAGAG
AAGCGGCACTGAGAGCGCAACCCTCTAGAACAAAAACAACGAAACAGAGTTCAGCTGCACCACCACCCAC
TACCTACACCACCAACGCCACCACCGCCCACTGACCATCCCACATCCCGACCTGCGCCAGTGGAAGACAG
TGAAAGAGGCCAAGTGCATCGTGCATAGAGTACCTTCATCCTAATCATCGACAGCCGAATTCCAACATGA
AGCTACTGTCTTCTATCGAACAAGCATGCGATATTTGCCGACTTAAAAAGCTCAAGTGCTCCAAAGAAAA
ACCGAAGTGCGCCAAGTGTCTGAAGAACAACTGGGAGTGTCGCTACTCTCCCAAAACCAAAAGGTCTCCG
CTGACTAGGGCACATCTGACAGAAGTGGAATCAAGGCTAGAAAGACTGGAACAGCTATTTCTACTGATTT
TTCCTCGAGAAGACCTTGACATGATTTTGAAAATGGATTCTTTACAGGATATAAAAGCATTGTTAACAGG
ATTATTTGTACAAGATAATGTGAATAAAGATGCCGTCACAGATAGATTGGCTTCAGTGGAGACTGATATG
CCTCTAACATTGAGACAGCATAGAATAAGTGCGACATCATCATCGGAAGAGAGTAGTAACAAAGGTCAAA
GACAGTTGACTGTATCGATTGACTCGGCAGCTCATCATGATAACTCCACAATTCCGTTGGATTTTATGCC
CAGGGATGCTCTTCATGGATTTGATTGGTCTGAAGAGGATGACATGTCGGATGGCTTGCCCTTCCTGAAA
ACGGACCCCAACAATAATGGGTTCTTTGGCGACGGTTCTCTCTTATGTATTCTTCGATCTATTGGCTTTA
AACCGGAAAATTACACGAACTCTAACGTTAACAGGCTCCCGACCATGATTACGGATAGATACACGTTGGC
TTCTAGATCCACAACATCCCGTTTACTTCAAAGTTATCTCAATAATTTTCACCCCTACTGCCCTATCGTG
CACTCACCGACGCTAATGATGTTGTATAATAACCAGATTGAAATCGCGTCGAAGGATCAATGGCAAATCC
TTTTTAACTGCATATTAGCCATTGGAGCCTGGTGTATAGAGGGGGAATCTACTGATATAGATGTTTTTTA
CTATCAAAATGCTAAATCTCATTTGACGAGCAAGGTCTTCGAGTCAGGTTCCATAATTTTGGTGACAGCC
CTACATCTTCTGTCGCGATATACACAGTGGAGGCAGAAAACAAATACTAGCTATAATTTTCACAGCTTTT
CCATAAGAATGGCCATATCATTGGGCTTGAATAGGGACCTCCCCTCGTCCTTCAGTGATAGCAGCATTCT
GGAACAAAGACGCCGAATTTGGTGGTCTGTCTACTCTTGGGAGATCCAATTGTCCCTGCTTTATGGTCGA
TCCATCCAGCTTTCTCAGAATACAATCTCCTTCCCTTCTTCTGTCGACGATGTGCAGCGTACCACAACAG
GTCCCACCATATATCATGGCATCATTGAAACAGCAAGGCTCTTACAAGTTTTCACAAAAATCTATGAACT
AGACAAAACAGTAACTGCAGAAAAAAGTCCTATATGTGCAAAAAAATGCTTGATGATTTGTAATGAGATT
GAGGAGGTTTCGAGACAGGCACCAAAGTTTTTACAAATGGATATTTCCACCACCGCTCTAACCAATTTGT
TGAAGGAACACCCTTGGCTATCCTTTACAAGATTCGAACTGAAGTGGAAACAGTTGTCTCTTATCATTTA
TGTATTAAGAGATTTTTTCACTAATTTTACCCAGAAAAAGTCACAACTAGAACAGGATCAAAATGATCAT
CAAAGTTATGAAGTTAAACGATGCTCCATCATGTTAAGCGATGCAGCACAAAGAACTGTTATGTCTGTAA
GTAGCTATATGGACAATCATAATGTCACCCCATATTTTGCCTGGAATTGTTCTTATTACTTGTTCAATGC
AGTCCTAGTACCCATAAAGACTCTACTCTCAAACTCAAAATCGAATGCTGAGAATAACGAGACCGCACAA
TTATTACAACAAATTAACACTGTTCTGATGCTATTAAAAAAACTGGCCACTTTTAAAATCCAGACTTGTG
AAAAATACATTCAAGTACTGGAAGAGGTATGTGCGCCGTTTCTGTTATCACAGTGTGCAATCCCATTACC
GCATATCAGTTATAACAATAGTAATGGTAGCGCCATTAAAAATATTGTCGGTTCTGCAACTATCGCCCAA
TACCCTACTCTTCCGGAGGAAAATGTCAACAATATCAGTGTTAAATATGTTTCTCCTGGCTCAGTAGGGC
CTTCACCTGTGCCATTGAAATCAGGAGCAAGTTTCAGTGATCTAGTCAAGCTGTTATCTAACCGTCCACC
CTCTCGTAACTCTCCAGTGACAATACCAAGAAGCACACCTTCGCATCGCTCAGTCACGCCTTTTCTAGGG
CAACAGCAACAGCTGCAATCATTAGTGCGTCAGTTGGAGCTCCCTCCTACCGCCACGGCTACGGCCTCGA
TAATGCCGCACGTGATGGAGCAGCCTCTCAGTACCAGCATTAACCCCGTCAACGACCGCTTCAACGGTAT
TCCCAACCCCACTCCGTATAACTCCGATGCAGCTCTCGATGCTATCACTCAGACCAACGATTATGGAAGC
GTAAATACACATGGTATCCTCTCTACTTACCCGCCACCGGCTACGCACCTTAATGAAGCTTCCGTCGCTC
TCGCTCCCGGTGGCGCCCCCCCCCGACCGCCTCCTCCGTATGTTGACAGCACGACCAATCACCCGCCGTA
CCACTCGAATCTGGTTCCAATGGCGAACTTTGGTTACTCGACCGTTGATTACGATGCCATGGTTGACGAT
TTGGCTAGCATTGAATACACGGACGCTGTGGATGTCGACCCACAGTTTATGACCAATCTGGGATTCGTTC
CTGGATGTAACTTCTCCGACATTAATACATACGAACAGTGATGACGTAAGAAATGATGACGTCTATCGAT
ACCGTCGACTAAAGCCAAATAGAAAATTATTCAGTTCCTGGCTTAAGTTTTTAAAAGTGATATTATTTAT
TTGGTTGTAACCAACCAAAAGAATGTAAATAACTAATACATAATTATGTTAGTTTTAAGTTAGCAACAAA
TTGATTTTAGCTATATTAGCTACTTGGTTAATAAATAGAATATATTTATTTAAAGATAATTGCGTTTTTA
TTGTCAGGGAGTGAGTTTGCTTAAAAACTCGTTTAGATCCGCGGCCGCGGCTCGAGGGTACCTCTAGAGA
TCCACTAGTGTCGACGATGTAGGTCACGGTCTCGAAGCCGCGGTGCGGGTGCCAGGGCGTGCCCTTGGGC
TCCCCGGGCGCGTACTCCACCTCACCCATCTGGTCCATCATGATGAACGGGTCGAGGTGGCGGTAGTTGA
TCCCGGCGAACGCGCGGCGCACCGGGAAGCCCTCGCCCTCGAAACCGCTGGGCGCGGTGGTCACGGTGAG
CACGGGACGTGCGACGGCGTCGGCGGGTGCGGATACGCGGGGCAGCGTCAGCGGGTTCTCGACGGTCACG
GCGGGCATGTCGACACTAGTTCTAGCCAGCTTTTGTTCCCTTTAGTGAGGGTTAATTTCGAGCTTGGCGT
AATCATGGTCATAGCTGTTTCCTGTGTGAAATTGTTATCCGCTCACAATTCCACACAACATACGAGCCGG
AAGCATAAAGTGTAAAGCCTGGGGTGCCTAATGAGTGAGCTAACTCACATTAATTGCGTTGCGCTCACTG
CCCGCTTTCCAGTCGGGAAACCTGTCGTGCCAGCTGCATTAATGAATCGGCCAACGCGCGGGGAGAGGCG
GTTTGCGTATTGGGCGCTCTTCCGCTTCCTCGCTCACTGACTCGCTGCGCTCGGTCGTTCGGCTGCGGCG
AGCGGTATCAGCTCACTCAAAGGCGGTAATACGGTTATCCACAGAATCAGGGGATAACGCAGGAAAGAAC
ATGTGAGCAAAAGGCCAGCAAAAGGCCAGGAACCGTAAAAAGGCCGCGTTGCTGGCGTTTTTCCATAGGC
TCCGCCCCCCTGACGAGCATCACAAAAATCGACGCTCAAGTCAGAGGTGGCGAAACCCGACAGGACTATA
AAGATACCAGGCGTTTCCCCCTGGAAGCTCCCTCGTGCGCTCTCCTGTTCCGACCCTGCCGCTTACCGGA
TACCTGTCCGCCTTTCTCCCTTCGGGAAGCGTGGCGCTTTCTCATAGCTCACGCTGTAGGTATCTCAGTT
CGGTGTAGGTCGTTCGCTCCAAGCTGGGCTGTGTGCACGAACCCCCCGTTCAGCCCGACCGCTGCGCCTT
ATCCGGTAACTATCGTCTTGAGTCCAACCCGGTAAGACACGACTTATCGCCACTGGCAGCAGCCACTGGT
AACAGGATTAGCAGAGCGAGGTATGTAGGCGGTGCTACAGAGTTCTTGAAGTGGTGGCCTAACTACGGCT
ACACTAGAAGGACAGTATTTGGTATCTGCGCTCTGCTGAAGCCAGTTACCTTCGGAAAAAGAGTTGGTAG
CTCTTGATCCGGCAAACAAACCACCGCTGGTAGCGGTGGTTTTTTTGTTTGCAAGCAGCAGATTACGCGC
AGAAAAAAAGGATCTCAAGAAGATCCTTTGATCTTTTCTACGGGGTCTGACGCTCAGTGGAACGAAAACT
CACGTTAAGGGATTTTGGTCATGAGATTATCAAAAAGGATCTTCACCTAGATCCTTTTAAATTAAAAATG
AAGTTTTAAATCAATCTAAAGTATATATGAGTAAACTTGGTCTGACAGTTACCAATGCTTAATCAGTGAG
GCACCTATCTCAGCGATCTGTCTATTTCGTTCATCCATAGTTGCCTGACTCCCCGTCGTGTAGATAACTA
CGATACGGGAGGGCTTACCATCTGGCCCCAGTGCTGCAATGATACCGCGAGACCCACGCTCACCGGCTCC
AGATTTATCAGCAATAAACCAGCCAGCCGGAAGGGCCGAGCGCAGAAGTGGTCCTGCAACTTTATCCGCC
TCCATCCAGTCTATTAATTGTTGCCGGGAAGCTAGAGTAAGTAGTTCGCCAGTTAATAGTTTGCGCAACG
TTGTTGCCATTGCTACAGGCATCGTGGTGTCACGCTCGTCGTTTGGTATGGCTTCATTCAGCTCCGGTTC
CCAACGATCAAGGCGAGTTACATGATCCCCCATGTTGTGCAAAAAAGCGGTTAGCTCCTTCGGTCCTCCG
ATCGTTGTCAGAAGTAAGTTGGCCGCAGTGTTATCACTCATGGTTATGGCAGCACTGCATAATTCTCTTA
CTGTCATGCCATCCGTAAGATGCTTTTCTGTGACTGGTGAGTACTCAACCAAGTCATTCTGAGAATAGTG
TATGCGGCGACCGAGTTGCTCTTGCCCGGCGTCAATACGGGATAATACCGCGCCACATAGCAGAACTTTA
AAAGTGCTCATCATTGGAAAACGTTCTTCGGGGCGAAAACTCTCAAGGATCTTACCGCTGTTGAGATCCA
GTTCGATGTAACCCACTCGTGCACCCAACTGATCTTCAGCATCTTTTACTTTCACCAGCGTTTCTGGGTG
AGCAAAAACAGGAAGGCAAAATGCCGCAAAAAAGGGAATAAGGGCGACACGGAAATGTTGAATACTCATA
CTCTTCCTTTTTCAATATTATTGAAGCATTTATCAGGGTTATTGTCTCATGAGCGGATACATATTTGAAT
GTATTTAGAAAAATAAACAAATAGGGGTTCCGCGCACATTTCCCCGAAAAGTGCCAC
