>Addgene plasmid #46110 | pattB-synaptobrevin-2-G4BDMD-QFAD-hsp70 | addgene partial sequence | sequence record 68133 | SYBFOR5 5'-TGGAAGACAGTGAAAGAGGC-3'
ATCATCGACAGCCGAATTCCAACATGAAGCTACTGTCTTCTATCGAACAAGCATGCGATATTTGCCGACT
TAAAAAGCTCAAGTGCTCCAAAGAAAAACCGAAGTGCGCCAAGTGTCTGAAGAACAACTGGGAGTGTCGC
TACTCTCCCAAAACCAAAAGGTCTCCGCTGACTAGGGCACATCTGACAGAAGTGGAATCAAGGCTAGAAA
GACTGGAACAGCTATTTCTACTGATTTTTCCTCGAGAAGACCTTGACATGATTTTGAAAATGGATTCTTT
ACAGGATATAAAAGCATTGTTAACAGGATTATTTGTACAAGATAATGTGAATAAAGATGCCGTCACAGAT
AGATTGGCTTCAGTGGAGACTGATATGCCTCTAACATTGAGACAGCATAGAATAAGTGCGACATCATCAT
CGGAAGAGAGTAGTAACAAAGGTCAAAGACAGTTGACTGTATCGATTGACTCGGCAGCTCATCATGATAA
CTCCACAATTCCGTTGGATTTTATGCCCAGGGATGCTCTTCATGGATTTGATTGGTCTGAAGAGGATGAC
ATGTCGGATGGCTTGCCCTTCCTGAAAACGGACCCCAACAATAATGGGTTCTTTGGCGACGGTTCTCTCT
TATGTATTCTTCGATCTATTGGCTTTAAACCGGAAAATTACACGAACTCTAACGTTAACAGGCTCCCGAC
CATGATTACGGATAGATACACGTTGGCTTCTAGATCCACAACATCCCGTTTACTTCAAAGTTATCTCAAT
AATTTTCACCCCTACTGCCCTATCGTGCACTCACCGACGCTAATGATGTTGTATAATAACCAGATTGAAA
TCGCGTCGAAGGATCAATGGCAAATCCTTTT
