>Addgene plasmid #46110 | pattB-synaptobrevin-2-G4BDMD-QFAD-hsp70 | addgene partial sequence | sequence record 68516 | hsp70REV-SEQ 5'-GCAAACTCACTCCCTGACA-3'
AATATATTCTATTTATTAACCAAGTAGCTAATATAGCTAAAATCAATTTGTTGCTAACTTAAAACTAACA
TAATTATGTATTAGTTATTTACATTCTTTTGGTTGGTTACAACCAAATAAATAATATCACTTTTAAAAAC
TTAAGCCAGGAACTGAATAATTTTCTATTTGGCTTTAGTCGACGGTATCGATAGACGTCATCACTGTTCG
TATGTATTAATGTCGGAGAAGTTACATCCAGGAACGAATCCCAGATTGGTCATAAACTGTGGGTCGACAT
CCACAGCGTCCGTGTATTCAATGCTAGCCAAATCGTCAACCATGGCATCGTAATCAACGGTCGAGTAACC
AAAGTTCGCCATTGGAACCAGATTCGAGTGGTACGGCGGGTGATTGGTCGTGCTGTCAACATACGGAGGA
GGCGGTCGGGGGGGGGCGCCACCGGGAGCGAGAGCGACGGAAGCTTCATTAAGGTGCGTAGCCGGTGGCG
GGTAAGTAGAGAGGATACCATGTGTATTTACGCTTCCATAATCGTTGGTCTGAGTGATAGCATCGAGAGC
TGCATCGGANTTATACGGAGTGGGGTTGGGAATACCGTTGAAGCGGTCGTTGACGGGGTTAATGCTGGTA
CTGAGAGGCTGCTCCATCACGTGCGGCATTATCGAGGCCGTAGCCGTGGCGGTAGGAGGGAGCTCCAACT
GACGCACTAATGATTGCAGCTGTTGCTGTTGCCCTAGAAAAGGCGTGACTGAGCGATGCGAA
